Addgene plasmid #65128: pYTK021
Purpose: Encodes pRNR1 as a Type 2 part to be used in the Dueber YTK system
Depositing lab: John Dueber. Depositing organization: University of California, Berkeley. Publication: A Highly Characterized Yeast Toolkit for Modular, Multipart Assembly. Lee ME, DeLoache WC, Cervantes B, Dueber JE. ACS Synth Biol. 2015 Apr 14. 10.1021/sb500366v PubMed 25871405.
Backbone
  Vector backbone: pYTK001
  Vector type: Bacterial Expression
Growth in bacteria
  Bacterial resistance: Chloramphenicol, 25 μg/mL
  Growth temperature: 37°C
  Growth strain: DH10B
  Copy number: High Copy
Gene/Insert
  Gene/Insert name: pRNR1
  Species: S. cerevisiae (budding yeast)
  Cloning method: Restriction Enzyme; 5′ cloning site BsmBI (destroyed during cloning); 3′ cloning site BsmBI (destroyed during cloning)
Terms and licenses: Academic/Nonprofit Terms; Industry Terms: Not Available to Industry
Depositor comments: Type 2 parts are promoters in the Dueber YTK. For more information, please visit the supplemental information in PMID:25871405.
How to cite: pYTK021 was a gift from John Dueber (Addgene plasmid # 65128 ; http://n2t.net/addgene:65128 ; RRID:Addgene_65128)
