[The description below was written by a language model from this plasmid's Addgene catalogue record and pLannotate feature annotations shown in this document.]
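Description:
pYTK021 is a small (about 2.4 kb) part-storage plasmid from the yeast toolkit (YTK) modular cloning system, built on the pYTK001 part entry backbone. Although catalogued as a bacterial expression vector, it functions as an E. coli-propagated carrier for a single DNA part rather than as an expression construct in its own right. The annotated backbone consists of a high-copy ColE1/pUC-type origin of replication and a chloramphenicol acetyltransferase (cat) gene driven by its native cat promoter and followed by a minimal phage lambda t0 terminator, giving chloramphenicol selection in bacteria. No yeast origin or yeast selectable marker is annotated, consistent with a plasmid meant only to hold a part for later assembly.

The insert is pRNR1, a promoter sequence from Saccharomyces cerevisiae, stored as a "Type 2" part, the category that denotes promoters in this toolkit. It was inserted using BsmBI sites that were destroyed during cloning, as is typical of Golden Gate-style entry of a part into a holding vector. The automated feature table does not annotate the promoter itself; the roughly 700 bp region upstream of the terminator carries no annotation and presumably contains the insert, but the record does not mark its exact boundaries or flanking assembly sites. The plasmid is intended to be combined with other toolkit part types, such as coding sequences and terminators, in hierarchical multipart assemblies, where pRNR1 supplies the promoter of a yeast transcriptional unit. The record gives no information on the strength or regulation of this promoter.
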