Features (pLannotate 1.2.2; 4 found; start..end, strand, type, name):
    736..770     -  terminator     lambda t0 terminator: minimal transcription terminator from phage lambda (Scholtissek and Grosse, 1987)
    844..1500    -  CDS            cat: CAT_ECOLX - Experimental evidence at protein level: Swiss-Prot protein existence level 1. This enzyme is an effector of chloramphenicol resistance in bacteria. From Escherichia coli. This protein is used as a marker in many commonly used cloning vectors, such as pACYC184.
   1501..1598    -  promoter       cat promoter: promoter of the E. coli cat gene encoding chloramphenicol acetyltransferase
   1682..2270    +  rep_origin     ori: high-copy-number ColE1/pMB1/pBR322/pUC origin of replication
>Addgene plasmid #65128 | pYTK021 | depositor full sequence | sequence record 110181 | Full Sequence
TCGGTCTCAAACGGGATATCGTAAACAAAGGCGTTACCATAGAAATGTACTGATTGGCAGAATTACTCTT
CAGGAGAATCTTTCATACAAAGGTATTCCATTGGGGAAAATCTCGTTACCAAGTCAATGCTGAACTTTCT
ATGGCCTTTGTTTACTATCGTTAATTATTTTACGACCACTTCTGGGTAGAAATATTTCGTAGCCCTGGAA
CGAGCTTGTTTACGCGTTTTATCCCATTATATGGCACCCAAATCAAATTTAAAAAGAAAAAACGCGTAAA
CAGTGTCGGGTAAGTTCATCCTCTGTTACTTTAATTGCTTCTTTTTTTGAAATTCTAAGTAAACGCGTCA
TTTTGATCCTCAGGACACAGAAATCCTTGCAGAATCTTATTGGGTGTTGAATAGAGGACGCGTAAAAACG
ATATGGAAATTTTTTTCATATAGTGTAGAAAGAATAGGTTGGCGTAGGTAGTTTCGTGTTTGATAGAAAC
CTCCAACAAAGTCTGCAACTCACGTTTTAGAATAACAAGTTTAGAGTTTATCTTGTTGCCTTTGTTAAGT
CAGTACCATTGAATAAAAATTATATAAAGGAGCTAATATTTCATTGTTGGAAAATTACTCTACCATAATT
GAAGCATATCTCATCCTTTTCATCCTTTTCAACGCAAGAGAGACACCAACGAACAACACTTTATTTGTTG
ATATATTAACATCAGATCTATGTGAGACCAGACCAATAAAAAACGCCCGGCGGCAACCGAGCGTTCTGAA
CAAATCCAGATGGAGTTCTGAGGTCATTACTGGATCTATCAACAGGAGTCCAAGCGAGCTCGATATCAAA
TTACGCCCCGCCCTGCCACTCATCGCAGTACTGTTGTAATTCATTAAGCATTCTGCCGACATGGAAGCCA
TCACAAACGGCATGATGAACCTGAATCGCCAGCGGCATCAGCACCTTGTCGCCTTGCGTATAATATTTGC
CCATGGTGAAAACGGGGGCGAAGAAGTTGTCCATATTGGCCACGTTTAAATCAAAACTGGTGAAACTCAC
CCAGGGATTGGCTGAAACGAAAAACATATTCTCAATAAACCCTTTAGGGAAATAGGCCAGGTTTTCACCG
TAACACGCCACATCTTGCGAATATATGTGTAGAAACTGCCGGAAATCGTCGTGGTATTCACTCCAGAGCG
ATGAAAACGTTTCAGTTTGCTCATGGAAAACGGTGTAACAAGGGTGAACACTATCCCATATCACCAGCTC
ACCGTCTTTCATTGCCATACGAAATTCCGGATGAGCATTCATCAGGCGGGCAAGAATGTGAATAAAGGCC
GGATAAAACTTGTGCTTATTTTTCTTTACGGTCTTTAAAAAGGCCGTAATATCCAGCTGAACGGTCTGGT
TATAGGTACATTGAGCAACTGACTGAAATGCCTCAAAATGTTCTTTACGATGCCATTGGGATATATCAAC
GGTGGTATATCCAGTGATTTTTTTCTCCATTTTAGCTTCCTTAGCTCCTGAAAATCTCGATAACTCAAAA
AATACGCCCGGTAGTGATCTTATTTCATTATGGTGAAAGTTGGAACCTCTTACGTGCCCGATCAATCATG
ACCAAAATCCCTTAACGTGAGTTTTCGTTCCACTGAGCGTCAGACCCCGTAGAAAAGATCAAAGGATCTT
CTTGAGATCCTTTTTTTCTGCGCGTAATCTGCTGCTTGCAAACAAAAAAACCACCGCTACCAGCGGTGGT
TTGTTTGCCGGATCAAGAGCTACCAACTCTTTTTCCGAAGGTAACTGGCTTCAGCAGAGCGCAGATACCA
AATACTGTTCTTCTAGTGTAGCCGTAGTTAGGCCACCACTTCAAGAACTCTGTAGCACCGCCTACATACC
TCGCTCTGCTAATCCTGTTACCAGTGGCTGCTGCCAGTGGCGATAAGTCGTGTCTTACCGGGTTGGACTC
AAGACGATAGTTACCGGATAAGGCGCAGCGGTCGGGCTGAACGGGGGGTTCGTGCACACAGCCCAGCTTG
GAGCGAACGACCTACACCGAACTGAGATACCTACAGCGTGAGCTATGAGAAAGCGCCACGCTTCCCGAAG
GGAGAAAGGCGGACAGGTATCCGGTAAGCGGCAGGGTCGGAACAGGAGAGCGCACGAGGGAGCTTCCAGG
GGGAAACGCCTGGTATCTTTATAGTCCTGTCGGGTTTCGCCACCTCTGACTTGAGCGTCGATTTTTGTGA
TGCTCGTCAGGGGGGCGGAGCCTATGGAAAAACGCCAGCAACGCGGCCTTTTTACGGTTCCTGGCCTTTT
GCTGGCCTTTTGCTCACATGTTCTTTCCTGCGTTATCCCCTGATTCTGTGGATAACCGTAG
