>Addgene plasmid #65128 | pYTK021 | addgene partial sequence | sequence record 112415 | CAT-F 5'-GTTTGTGATGGCTTCCATGTC-3'
CAGTACTGCGATGAGTGGCAGGGCGGGGCGTAATTTGATATCGAGCTCGCTTGGACTCCTGTTGATAGAT
CCAGTAATGACCTCAGAACTCCATCTGGATTTGTTCAGAACGCTCGGTTGCCGCCGGGCGTTTTTTATTG
GTCTGGTCTCACATAGATCTGATGTTAATATATCAACAAATAAAGTGTTGTTCGTTGGTGTCTCTCTTGC
GTTGAAAAGGATGAAAAGGATGAGATATGCTTCAATTATGGTAGAGTAATTTTCCAACAATGAAATATTA
GCTCCTTTATATAATTTTTATTCAATGGTACTGACTTAACAAAGGCAACAAGATAAACTCTAAACTTGTT
ATTCTAAAACGTGAGTTGCAGACTTTGTTGGAGGTTTCTATCAAACACGAAACTACCTACGCCAACCTAT
TCTTTCTACACTATATGAAAAAAATTTCCATATCGTTTTTACGCGTCCTCTATTCAACACCCAATAAGAT
TCTGCAAGGATTTCTGTGTCCTGAGGATCAAAATGACGCGTTTACTTAGAATTTCAAAAAAAGAAGCAAT
TAAAGTAACAGAGGATGAACTTACCCGACACTGTTTACGCGTTTTTTCTTTTTAAATTTGATTTGGGTGC
CATATAATGGGATAAAACGCGTAAACAAGCTCGTTCCAGGGCTACGAAATATTTCTACCCAGAAGTGGTC
GTAAAATAATTAACGAT
