>Addgene plasmid #65128 | pYTK021 | addgene partial sequence | sequence record 218188 | pRS414-R 5'-CACCTCTGACTTGAGCGTCG-3'
GCCAGCAACGCGGCCTTTTTACGGTTCCTGGCCTTTTGCTGGCCTTTTGCTCACATGTTCTTTCCTGCGT
TATCCCCTGATTCTGTGGATAACCGTAGTCGGTCTCAAACGGGATATCGTAAACAAAGGCGTTACCATAG
AAATGTACTGATTGGCAGAATTACTCTTCAGGAGAATCTTTCATACAAAGGTATTCCATTGGGGAAAATC
TCGTTACCAAGTCAATGCTGAACTTTCTATGGCCTTTGTTTACTATCGTTAATTATTTTACGACCACTTC
TGGGTAGAAATATTTCGTAGCCCTGGAACGAGCTTGTTTACGCGTTTTATCCCATTATATGGCACCCAAA
TCAAATTTAAAAAGAAAAAACGCGTAAACAGTGTCGGGTAAGTTCATCCTCTGTTACTTTAATTGCTTCT
TTTTTTGAAATTCTAAGTAAACGCGTCATTTTGATCCTCAGGACACAGAAATCCTTGCAGAATCTTATTG
GGTGTTGAATAGAGGACGCGTAAAAACGATATGGAAATTTTTTTCATATAGTGTAGAAAGAATAGGTTGG
CGTAGGTAGTTTCGTGTTTGATAGAAACCTCCAACAAAGTCTGCAACTCACGTTTTAGAATAACAAGTTT
AGAGTTTATCTTGTTGCCTTTGTTAAGTCAGTACCATTGAATAAAAATTATATAAAGGAGCTAATATTTC
ATTGTTGGAAAATTACTCTACCATAATTGAAGCATATCTCATCCTTTTCATCCTTTTCAACGCAAGAGAG
ACACCAACGAAC
